>Addgene plasmid #124825 | pcDNA3.1-deltaA1-D1498A-VWF | depositor full sequence | sequence record 238376 | pcDNA3.1-deltaA1-D1498A-VWF sequence 13437 bps
GACGGATCGGGAGATCTCCCGATCCCCTATGGTGCACTCTCAGTACAATCTGCTCTGATGCCGCATAGTT
AAGCCAGTATCTGCTCCCTGCTTGTGTGTTGGAGGTCGCTGAGTAGTGCGCGAGCAAAATTTAAGCTACA
ACAAGGCAAGGCTTGACCGACAATTGCATGAAGAATCTGCTTAGGGTTAGGCGTTTTGCGCTGCTTCGCG
ATGTACGGGCCAGATATACGCGTTGACATTGATTATTGACTAGTTATTAATAGTAATCAATTACGGGGTC
ATTAGTTCATAGCCCATATATGGAGTTCCGCGTTACATAACTTACGGTAAATGGCCCGCCTGGCTGACCG
CCCAACGACCCCCGCCCATTGACGTCAATAATGACGTATGTTCCCATAGTAACGCCAATAGGGACTTTCC
ATTGACGTCAATGGGTGGAGTATTTACGGTAAACTGCCCACTTGGCAGTACATCAAGTGTATCATATGCC
AAGTACGCCCCCTATTGACGTCAATGACGGTAAATGGCCCGCCTGGCATTATGCCCAGTACATGACCTTA
TGGGACTTTCCTACTTGGCAGTACATCTACGTATTAGTCATCGCTATTACCATGGTGATGCGGTTTTGGC
AGTACATCAATGGGCGTGGATAGCGGTTTGACTCACGGGGATTTCCAAGTCTCCACCCCATTGACGTCAA
TGGGAGTTTGTTTTGGCACCAAAATCAACGGGACTTTCCAAAATGTCGTAACAACTCCGCCCCATTGACG
CAAATGGGCGGTAGGCGTGTACGGTGGGAGGTCTATATAAGCAGAGCTCTCTGGCTAACTAGAGAACCCA
CTGCTTACTGGCTTATCGAAATTAATACGACTCACTATAGGGAGACCCAAGCTGGCTAGCGTTTAAACTT
AAGCTGATCCACTAGTCCAGTGTGGTGGAATTCCCGCAGCCCTCATTTGCAGGGGAAGATGATTCCTGCC
AGATTTGCCGGGGTGCTGCTTGCTCTGGCCCTCATTTTGCCAGGGACCCTTTGTGCAGAAGGAACTCGCG
GCAGGTCATCCACGGCCCGATGCAGCCTTTTCGGAAGTGACTTCGTCAACACCTTTGATGGGAGCATGTA
CAGCTTTGCGGGATACTGCAGTTACCTCCTGGCAGGGGGCTGCCAGAAACGCTCCTTCTCGATTATTGGG
GACTTCCAGAATGGCAAGAGAGTGAGCCTCTCCGTGTATCTTGGGGAATTTTTTGACATCCATTTGTTTG
TCAATGGTACCGTGACACAGGGGGACCAAAGAGTCTCCATGCCCTATGCCTCCAAAGGGCTGTATCTAGA
AACTGAGGCTGGGTACTACAAGCTGTCCGGTGAGGCCTATGGCTTTGTGGCCAGGATCGATGGCAGCGGC
AACTTTCAAGTCCTGCTGTCAGACAGATACTTCAACAAGACCTGCGGGCTGTGTGGCAACTTTAACATCT
TTGCTGAAGATGACTTTATGACCCAAGAAGGGACCTTGACCTCGGACCCTTATGACTTTGCCAACTCATG
GGCTCTGAGCAGTGGAGAACAGTGGTGTGAACGGGCATCTCCTCCCAGCAGCTCATGCAACATCTCCTCT
GGGGAAATGCAGAAGGGCCTGTGGGAGCAGTGCCAGCTTCTGAAGAGCACCTCGGTGTTTGCCCGCTGCC
ACCCTCTGGTGGACCCCGAGCCTTTTGTGGCCCTGTGTGAGAAGACTTTGTGTGAGTGTGCTGGGGGGCT
GGAGTGCGCCTGCCCTGCCCTCCTGGAGTACGCCCGGACCTGTGCCCAGGAGGGAATGGTGCTGTACGGC
TGGACCGACCACAGCGCGTGCAGCCCAGTGTGCCCTGCTGGTATGGAGTATAGGCAGTGTGTGTCCCCTT
GCGCCAGGACCTGCCAGAGCCTGCACATCAATGAAATGTGTCAGGAGCGATGCGTGGATGGCTGCAGCTG
CCCTGAGGGACAGCTCCTGGATGAAGGCCTCTGCGTGGAGAGCACCGAGTGTCCCTGCGTGCATTCCGGA
AAGCGCTACCCTCCCGGCACCTCCCTCTCTCGAGACTGCAACACCTGCATTTGCCGAAACAGCCAGTGGA
TCTGCAGCAATGAAGAATGTCCAGGGGAGTGCCTTGTCACTGGTCAATCCCACTTCAAGAGCTTTGACAA
CAGATACTTCACCTTCAGTGGGATCTGCCAGTACCTGCTGGCCCGGGATTGCCAGGACCACTCCTTCTCC
ATTGTCATTGAGACTGTCCAGTGTGCTGATGACCGCGACGCTGTGTGCACCCGCTCCGTCACCGTCCGGC
TGCCTGGCCTGCACAACAGCCTTGTGAAACTGAAGCATGGGGCAGGAGTTGCCATGGATGGCCAGGACAT
CCAGCTCCCCCTCCTGAAAGGTGACCTCCGCATCCAGCATACAGTGACGGCCTCCGTGCGCCTCAGCTAC
GGGGAGGACCTGCAGATGGACTGGGATGGCCGCGGGAGGCTGCTGGTGAAGCTGTCCCCCGTCTACGCCG
GGAAGACCTGCGGCCTGTGTGGGAATTACAATGGCAACCAGGGCGACGACTTCCTTACCCCCTCTGGGCT
GGCAGAGCCCCGGGTGGAGGACTTCGGGAACGCCTGGAAGCTGCACGGGGACTGCCAGGACCTGCAGAAG
CAGCACAGCGATCCCTGCGCCCTCAACCCGCGCATGACCAGGTTCTCCGAGGAGGCGTGCGCGGTCCTGA
CGTCCCCCACATTCGAGGCCTGCCATCGTGCCGTCAGCCCGCTGCCCTACCTGCGGAACTGCCGCTACGA
CGTGTGCTCCTGCTCGGACGGCCGCGAGTGCCTGTGCGGCGCCCTGGCCAGCTATGCCGCGGCCTGCGCG
GGGAGAGGCGTGCGCGTCGCGTGGCGCGAGCCAGGCCGCTGTGAGCTGAACTGCCCGAAAGGCCAGGTGT
ACCTGCAGTGCGGGACCCCCTGCAACCTGACCTGCCGCTCTCTCTCTTACCCGGATGAGGAATGCAATGA
GGCCTGCCTGGAGGGCTGCTTCTGCCCCCCAGGGCTCTACATGGATGAGAGGGGGGACTGCGTGCCCAAG
GCCCAGTGCCCCTGTTACTATGACGGTGAGATCTTCCAGCCAGAAGACATCTTCTCAGACCATCACACCA
TGTGCTACTGTGAGGATGGCTTCATGCACTGTACCATGAGTGGAGTCCCCGGAAGCTTGCTGCCTGACGC
TGTCCTCAGCAGTCCCCTGTCTCATCGCAGCAAAAGGAGCCTATCCTGTCGGCCCCCCATGGTCAAGCTG
GTGTGTCCCGCTGACAACCTGCGGGCTGAAGGGCTCGAGTGTACCAAAACGTGCCAGAACTATGACCTGG
AGTGCATGAGCATGGGCTGTGTCTCTGGCTGCCTCTGCCCCCCGGGCATGGTCCGGCATGAGAACAGATG
TGTGGCCCTGGAAAGGTGTCCCTGCTTCCATCAGGGCAAGGAGTATGCCCCTGGAGAAACAGTGAAGATT
GGCTGCAACACTTGTGTCTGTCGGGACCGGAAGTGGAACTGCACAGACCATGTGTGTGATGCCACGTGCT
CCACGATCGGCATGGCCCACTACCTCACCTTCGACGGGCTCAAATACCTGTTCCCCGGGGAGTGCCAGTA
CGTTCTGGTGCAGGATTACTGCGGCAGTAACCCTGGGACCTTTCGGATCCTAGTGGGGAATAAGGGATGC
AGCCACCCCTCAGTGAAATGCAAGAAACGGGTCACCATCCTGGTGGAGGGAGGAGAGATTGAGCTGTTTG
ACGGGGAGGTGAATGTGAAGAGGCCCATGAAGGATGAGACTCACTTTGAGGTGGTGGAGTCTGGCCGGTA
CATCATTCTGCTGCTGGGCAAAGCCCTCTCCGTGGTCTGGGACCGCCACCTGAGCATCTCCGTGGTCCTG
AAGCAGACATACCAGGAGAAAGTGTGTGGCCTGTGTGGGAATTTTGATGGCATCCAGAACAATGACCTCA
CCAGCAGCAACCTCCAAGTGGAGGAAGACCCTGTGGACTTTGGGAACTCCTGGAAAGTGAGCTCGCAGTG
TGCTGACACCAGAAAAGTGCCTCTGGACTCATCCCCTGCCACCTGCCATAACAACATCATGAAGCAGACG
ATGGTGGATTCCTCCTGTAGAATCCTTACCAGTGACGTCTTCCAGGACTGCAACAAGCTGGTGGACCCCG
AGCCATATCTGGATGTCTGCATTTACGACACCTGCTCCTGTGAGTCCATTGGGGACTGCGCCTGCTTCTG
CGACACCATTGCTGCCTATGCCCACGTGTGTGCCCAGCATGGCAAGGTGGTGACCTGGAGGACGGCCACA
TTGTGCCCCCAGAGCTGCGAGGAGAGGAATCTCCGGGAGAACGGGTATGAGTGTGAGTGGCGCTATAACA
GCTGTGCACCTGCCTGTCAAGTCACGTGTCAGCACCCTGAGCCACTGGCCTGCCCTGTGCAGTGTGTGGA
GGGCTGCCATGCCCACTGCCCTCCAGGGAAAATCCTGGATGAGCTTTTGCAGACCTGCGTTGACCCTGAA
GACTGTCCAGTGTGTGAGGTGGCTGGCCGGCGTTTTGCCTCAGGAAAGAAAGTCACCTTGAATCCCAGTG
ACCCTGAGCACTGCCAGATTTGCCACTGTGATGTTGTCAACCTCACCTGTGAAGCCTGCCAGGAGCCGGG
AGGCCTGGTGGTGCCTCCCACAGATGCCCCGGTGAGCCCCACCACTCTGTATGTGGAGGACATCTTCGAA
CCCCCCCACATGGCACAAGTTAACGTAGGTCCGGGGCTCTTGGGGGTTTCGACCCTGGGGCCCAAGAGGA
ACTCCATGGTTCTGGCTGTGGCGTTCGTCCTGGAAGGATCGGACAAAATTGGTGAAGCCGACTTCAACAG
GAGCAAGGAGTTCATGGAGGAGGTGATTCAGCGGATGGATGTGGGCCAGGACAGCATCCACGTCACGGTG
CTGCAGTACTCCTACATGGTGACCGTGGAGTACCCCTTCAGCGAGGCACAGTCCAAAGGGGACATCCTGC
AGCGGGTGCGAGAGATCCGCTACCAGGGCGGCAACAGGACCAACACTGGGCTGGCCCTGCGGTACCTCTC
TGACCACAGCTTCTTGGTCAGCCAGGGTGACCGGGAGCAGGCGCCCAACCTGGTCTACATGGTCACCGGA
AATCCTGCCTCTGATGAGATCAAGAGGCTGCCTGGAGACATCCAGGTGGTGCCCATTGGAGTGGGCCCTA
ATGCCAACGTGCAGGAGCTGGAGAGGATTGGCTGGCCCAATGCCCCTATCCTCATCCAGGACTTTGAGAC
GCTCCCCCGAGAGGCTCCTGACCTGGTGCTGCAGAGTTGTTGTACCGGTGAGGGGCTGCAGATCCCCACC
CTCTCCCCTGCACCTGACTGCAGCCAGCCCCTGGACGTGATCCTTCTCCTGGATGGCTCCTCCAGTTTCC
CAGCTTCTTATTTTGATGAAATGAAGAGTTTCGCCAAGGCTTTCATTTCAAAAGCCAATATAGGGCCTCG
TCTCACTCAGGTGTCAGTGCTGCAGTATGGAAGCATCACCACCATTGACGTGCCATGGAACGTGGTCCCG
GAGAAAGCCCATTTGCTGAGCCTTGTGGACGTCATGCAGCGGGAGGGAGGCCCCAGCCAAATCGGGGATG
CCTTGGGCTTTGCTGTGCGATACTTGACTTCAGAAATGCATGGTGCCAGGCCGGGAGCCTCAAAGGCGGT
GGTCATCCTGGTCACGGACGTCTCTGTGGATTCAGTGGATGCAGCAGCTGATGCCGCCAGGTCCAACAGA
GTGACAGTGTTCCCTATTGGAATTGGAGATCGCTACGATGCAGCCCAGCTACGGATCTTGGCAGGCCCAG
CAGGCGACTCCAACGTGGTGAAGCTCCAGCGAATCGAAGACCTCCCTACCATGGTCACCTTGGGCAATTC
CTTCCTCCACAAACTGTGCTCTGGATTTGTTAGGATTTGCATGGATGAGGATGGGAATGAGAAGAGGCCC
GGGGACGTCTGGACCTTGCCAGACCAGTGCCACACCGTGACTTGCCAGCCAGATGGCCAGACCTTGCTGA
AGAGTCATCGGGTCAACTGTGACCGGGGGCTGAGGCCTTCGTGCCCTAACAGCCAGTCCCCTGTTAAAGT
GGAAGAGACCTGTGGCTGCCGCTGGACCTGCCCCTGCGTGTGCACAGGCAGCTCCACTCGGCACATCGTG
ACCTTTGATGGGCAGAATTTCAAGCTGACTGGCAGCTGTTCTTATGTCCTATTTCAAAACAAGGAGCAGG
ACCTGGAGGTGATTCTCCATAATGGTGCCTGCAGCCCTGGAGCAAGGCAGGGCTGCATGAAATCCATCGA
GGTGAAGCACAGTGCCCTCTCCGTCGAGCTGCACAGTGACATGGAGGTGACGGTGAATGGGAGACTGGTC
TCTGTTCCTTACGTGGGTGGGAACATGGAAGTCAACGTTTATGGTGCCATCATGCATGAGGTCAGATTCA
ATCACCTTGGTCACATCTTCACATTCACTCCACAAAACAATGAGTTCCAACTGCAGCTCAGCCCCAAGAC
TTTTGCTTCAAAGACGTATGGTCTGTGTGGGATCTGTGATGAGAACGGAGCCAATGACTTCATGCTGAGG
GATGGCACAGTCACCACAGACTGGAAAACACTTGTTCAGGAATGGACTGTGCAGCGGCCAGGGCAGACGT
GCCAGCCCATCCTGGAGGAGCAGTGTCTTGTCCCCGACAGCTCCCACTGCCAGGTCCTCCTCTTACCACT
GTTTGCTGAATGCCACAAGGTCCTGGCTCCAGCCACATTCTATGCCATCTGCCAGCAGGACAGTTGCCAC
CAGGAGCAAGTGTGTGAGGTGATCGCCTCTTATGCCCACCTCTGTCGGACCAACGGGGTCTGCGTTGACT
GGAGGACACCTGATTTCTGTGCTATGTCATGCCCACCATCTCTGGTCTACAACCACTGTGAGCATGGCTG
TCCCCGGCACTGTGATGGCAACGTGAGCTCCTGTGGGGACCATCCCTCCGAAGGCTGTTTCTGCCCTCCA
GATAAAGTCATGTTGGAAGGCAGCTGTGTCCCTGAAGAGGCCTGCACTCAGTGCATTGGTGAGGATGGAG
TCCAGCACCAGTTCCTGGAAGCCTGGGTCCCGGACCACCAGCCCTGTCAGATCTGCACATGCCTCAGCGG
GCGGAAGGTCAACTGCACAACGCAGCCCTGCCCCACGGCCAAAGCTCCCACGTGTGGCCTGTGTGAAGTA
GCCCGCCTCCGCCAGAATGCAGACCAGTGCTGCCCCGAGTATGAGTGTGTGTGTGACCCAGTGAGCTGTG
ACCTGCCCCCAGTGCCTCACTGTGAACGTGGCCTCCAGCCCACACTGACCAACCCTGGCGAGTGCAGACC
CAACTTCACCTGCGCCTGCAGGAAGGAGGAGTGCAAAAGAGTGTCCCCACCCTCCTGCCCCCCGCACCGT
TTGCCCACCCTTCGGAAGACCCAGTGCTGTGATGAGTATGAGTGTGCCTGCAACTGTGTCAACTCCACAG
TGAGCTGTCCCCTTGGGTACTTGGCCTCAACCGCCACCAATGACTGTGGCTGTACCACAACCACCTGCCT
TCCCGACAAGGTGTGTGTCCACCGAAGCACCATCTACCCTGTGGGCCAGTTCTGGGAGGAGGGCTGCGAT
GTGTGCACCTGCACCGACATGGAGGATGCCGTGATGGGCCTCCGCGTGGCCCAGTGCTCCCAGAAGCCCT
GTGAGGACAGCTGTCGGTCGGGCTTCACTTACGTTCTGCATGAAGGCGAGTGCTGTGGAAGGTGCCTGCC
ATCTGCCTGTGAGGTGGTGACTGGCTCACCGCGGGGGGACTCCCAGTCTTCCTGGAAGAGTGTCGGCTCC
CAGTGGGCCTCCCCGGAGAACCCCTGCCTCATCAATGAGTGTGTCCGAGTGAAGGAGGAGGTCTTTATAC
AACAAAGGAACGTCTCCTGCCCCCAGCTGGAGGTCCCTGTCTGCCCCTCGGGCTTTCAGCTGAGCTGTAA
GACCTCAGCGTGCTGCCCAAGCTGTCGCTGTGAGCGCATGGAGGCCTGCATGCTCAATGGCACTGTCATT
GGGCCCGGGAAGACTGTGATGATCGATGTGTGCACGACCTGCCGCTGCATGGTGCAGGTGGGGGTCATCT
CTGGATTCAAGCTGGAGTGCAGGAAGACCACCTGCAACCCCTGCCCCCTGGGTTACAAGGAAGAAAATAA
CACAGGTGAATGTTGTGGGAGATGTTTGCCTACGGCTTGCACCATTCAGCTAAGAGGAGGACAGATCATG
ACACTGAAGCGTGATGAGACGCTCCAGGATGGCTGTGATACTCACTTCTGCAAGGTCAATGAGAGAGGAG
AGTACTTCTGGGAGAAGAGGGTCACAGGCTGCCCACCCTTTGATGAACACAAGTGTCTGGCTGAGGGAGG
TAAAATTATGAAAATTCCAGGCACCTGCTGTGACACATGTGAGGAGCCTGAGTGCAACGACATCACTGCC
AGGCTGCAGTATGTCAAGGTGGGAAGCTGTAAGTCTGAAGTAGAGGTGGATATTCACTACTGCCAGGGCA
AATGTGCCAGCAAAGCCATGTACTCCATTGACATCAACGATGTGCAGGACCAGTGCTCCTGCTGCTCTCC
GACACGGACGGAGCCCATGCAGGTGGCCCTGCACTGCACCAATGGCTCTGTTGTGTACCATGAGGTTCTC
AATGCCATGGAGTGCAAATGCTCCCCCAGGAAGTGCAGCAAGGATATCGCTAGCGAACAGAAGCTAATAA
GTGAAGAGGACCTAATCTGAGAATTCAAACCCGCTGATCAGCCTCGACTGTGCCTTCTAGTTGCCAGCCA
TCTGTTGTTTGCCCCTCCCCCGTGCCTTCCTTGACCCTGGAAGGTGCCACTCCCACTGTCCTTTCCTAAT
AAAATGAGGAAATTGCATCGCATTGTCTGAGTAGGTGTCATTCTATTCTGGGGGGTGGGGTGGGGCAGGA
CAGCAAGGGGGAGGATTGGGAAGACAATAGCAGGCATGCTGGGGATGCGGTGGGCTCTATGGCTTCTGAG
GCGGAAAGAACCAGCTGGGGCTCTAGGGGGTATCCCC
[124 nt withheld, positions 9138-9261]
C
[91 nt withheld, positions 9263-9353]
A
[49 nt withheld, positions 9355-9403]
CCTTTGACGTTGGAGTCCACGTTCTTT
[37 nt withheld, positions 9431-9467]
ACCCTATCTCGGTCTATTCTTTTGATTTATAAGGGATTTTGCCGATTTCGGCCTATTGGTTAAAAAATGA
GCTGATTTAACAAAAATTTAACGCGAATTAATTCTGTGGAATGTGTGTCAGTTAGGGTGTGGAAAGTCCC
CAGGCTCCCCAGCAGGCAGAAGTATGCAAAGCATGCATCTCAATTAGTCAGCAACCAGGTGTGGAAAGTC
CCCAGGCTCCCCAGCAGGCAGAAGTATGCAAAGCATGCATCTCAATTAGTCAGCAACCATAGTCCCGCCC
CTAACTCCGCCCATCCCGCCCCTAACTCCGCCCAGTTCCGCCCATTCTCCGCCCCATGGCTGACTAATTT
TTTTTATTTATGCAGAGGCCGAGGCCGCCTCTGCCTCTGAGCTATTCCAGAAGTAGTGAGGAGGCTTTTT
TGGAGGCCTAGGCTTTTGCAAAAAGCTCCCGGGAGCTTGTATATCCATTTTCGGATCTGATCAGCACGTG
ATGAAAAAGCCTGAACTCACCGCGACGTCTGTCGAGAAGTTTCTGATCGAAAAGTTCGACAGCGTCTCCG
ACCTGATGCAGCTCTCGGAGGGCGAAGAATCTCGTGCTTTCAGCTTCGATGTAGGAGGGCGTGGATATGT
CCTGCGGGTAAATAGCTGCGCCGATGGTTTCTACAAAGATCGTTATGTTTATCGGCACTTTGCATCGGCC
GCGCTCCCGATTCCGGAAGTGCTTGACATTGGGGAGTTCAGCGAGAGCCTGACCTATTGCATCTCCCGCC
GTGCACAGGGTGTCACGTTGCAAGACCTGCCTGAAACCGAACTGCCCGCTGTTCTGCAGCCGGTCGCGGA
GGCCATGGATGCGATCGCTGCGGCCGATCTTAGCCAGACGAGCGGGTTCGGCCCATTCGGACCGCAAGGA
ATCGGTCAATACACTACATGGCGTGATTTCATATGCGCGATTGCTGATCCCCATGTGTATCACTGGCAAA
CTGTGATGGACGACACCGTCAGTGCGTCCGTCGCGCAGGCTCTCGATGAGCTGATGCTTTGGGCCGAGGA
CTGCCCCGAAGTCCGGCACCTCGTGCACGCGGATTTCGGCTCCAACAATGTCCTGACGGACAATGGCCGC
ATAACAGCGGTCATTGACTGGAGCGAGGCGATGTTCGGGGATTCCCAATACGAGGTCGCCAACATCTTCT
TCTGGAGGCCGTGGTTGGCTTGTATGGAGCAGCAGACGCGCTACTTCGAGCGGAGGCATCCGGAGCTTGC
AGGATCGCCGCGGCTCCGGGCGTATATGCTCCGCATTGGTCTTGACCAACTCTATCAGAGCTTGGTTGAC
GGCAATTTCGATGATGCAGCTTGGGCGCAGGGTCGATGCGACGCAATCGTCCGATCCGGAGCCGGGACTG
TCGGGCGTACACAAATCGCCCGCAGAAGCGCGGCCGTCTGGACCGATGGCTGTGTAGAAGTACTCGCCGA
TAGTGGAAACCGACGCCCCAGCACTCGTCCGAGGGCAAAGGAATAGCACGTGCTACGAGATTTCGATTCC
ACCGCCGCCTTCTATGAAAGGTTGGGCTTCGGAATCGTTTTCCGGGACGCCGGCTGGATGATCCTCCAGC
GCGGGGATCTCATGCTGGAGTTCTTCGCCCACCCCAACTTGTTTATTGCAGCTTATAATGGTTACAAATA
AAGCAATAGCATCACAAATTTCACAAATAAAGCATTTTTTTCACTGCATTCTAGTTGTGGTTTGTCCAAA
CTCATCAATGTATCTTATCATGTCTGTATACCGTCGACCTCTAGCTAGAGCTTGGCGTAATCATGGTCAT
AGCTGTTTCCTGTGTGAAATTGTTATCCGCTCACAATTCCACACAACATACGAGCCGGAAGCATAAAGTG
TAAAGCCTGGGGTGCCTAATGAGTGAGCTAACTCACATTAATTGCGTTGCGCTCACTGCCCGCTTTCCAG
TCGGGAAACCTGTCGTGCCAGCTGCATTAATGAATCGGCCAACGCGCGGGGAGAGGCGGTTTGCGTATTG
GGCGCTCTTCCGCTTCCTCGCTCACTGACTCGCTGCGCTCGGTCGTTCGGCTGCGGCGAGCGGTATCAGC
TCACTCAAAGGCGGTAATACGGTTATCCACAGAATCAGGGGATAACGCAGGAAAGAACATGTGAGCAAAA
GGCCAGCAAAAGGCCAGGAACCGTAAAAAGGCCGCGTTGCTGGCGTTTTTCCATAGGCTCCGCCCCCCTG
ACGAGCATCACAAAAATCGACGCTCAAGTCAGAGGTGGCGAAACCCGACAGGACTATAAAGATACCAGGC
GTTTCCCCCTGGAAGCTCCCTCGTGCGCTCTCCTGTTCCGACCCTGCCGCTTACCGGATACCTGTCCGCC
TTTCTCCCTTCGGGAAGCGTGGCGCTTTCTCATAGCTCACGCTGTAGGTATCTCAGTTCGGTGTAGGTCG
TTCGCTCCAAGCTGGGCTGTGTGCACGAACCCCCCGTTCAGCCCGACCGCTGCGCCTTATCCGGTAACTA
TCGTCTTGAGTCCAACCCGGTAAGACACGACTTATCGCCACTGGCAGCAGCCACTGGTAACAGGATTAGC
AGAGCGAGGTATGTAGGCGGTGCTACAGAGTTCTTGAAGTGGTGGCCTAACTACGGCTACACTAGAAGAA
CAGTATTTGGTATCTGCGCTCTGCTGAAGCCAGTTACCTTCGGAAAAAGAGTTGGTAGCTCTTGATCCGG
CAAACAAACCACCGCTGGTAGCGGTTTTTTTGTTTGCAAGCAGCAGATTACGCGCAGAAAAAAAGGATCT
CAAGAAGATCCTTTGATCTTTTCTACGGGGTCTGACGCTCAGTGGAACGAAAACTCACGTTAAGGGATTT
TGGTCATGAGATTATCAAAAAGGATCTTCACCTAGATCCTTTTAAATTAAAAATGAAGTTTTAAATCAAT
CTAAAGTATATATGAGTAAACTTGGTCTGACAGTTACCAATGCTTAATCAGTGAGGCACCTATCTCAGCG
ATCTGTCTATTTCGTTCATCCATAGTTGCCTGACTCCCCGTCGTGTAGATAACTACGATACGGGAGGGCT
TACCATCTGGCCCCAGTGCTGCAATGATACCGCGAGACCCACGCTCACCGGCTCCAGATTTATCAGCAAT
AAACCAGCCAGCCGGAAGGGCCGAGCGCAGAAGTGGTCCTGCAACTTTATCCGCCTCCATCCAGTCTATT
AATTGTTGCCGGGAAGCTAGAGTAAGTAGTTCGCCAGTTAATAGTTTGCGCAACGTTGTTGCCATTGCTA
CAGGCATCGTGGTGTCACGCTCGTCGTTTGGTATGGCTTCATTCAGCTCCGGTTCCCAACGATCAAGGCG
AGTTACATGATCCCCCATGTTGTGCAAAAAAGCGGTTAGCTCCTTCGGTCCTCCGATCGTTGTCAGAAGT
AAGTTGGCCGCAGTGTTATCACTCATGGTTATGGCAGCACTGCATAATTCTCTTACTGTCATGCCATCCG
TAAGATGCTTTTCTGTGACTGGTGAGTACTCAACCAAGTCATTCTGAGAATAGTGTATGCGGCGACCGAG
TTGCTCTTGCCCGGCGTCAATACGGGATAATACCGCGCCACATAGCAGAACTTTAAAAGTGCTCATCATT
GGAAAACGTTCTTCGGGGCGAAAACTCTCAAGGATCTTACCGCTGTTGAGATCCAGTTCGATGTAACCCA
CTCGTGCACCCAACTGATCTTCAGCATCTTTTACTTTCACCAGCGTTTCTGGGTGAGCAAAAACAGGAAG
GCAAAATGCCGCAAAAAAGGGAATAAGGGCGACACGGAAATGTTGAATACTCATACTCTTCCTTTTTCAA
TATTATTGAAGCATTTATCAGGGTTATTGTCTCATGAGCGGATACATATTTGAATGTATTTAGAAAAATA
AACAAATAGGGGTTCCGCGCACATTTCCCCGAAAAGTGCCACCTGACGTC
Features (pLannotate 1.2.2; 20 found; start..end, strand, type, name):
     28..80      -  misc_feature   bom (fragment): basis of mobility region from pBR322
    235..614     +  enhancer       CMV enhancer: human cytomegalovirus immediate early enhancer
    615..818     +  promoter       CMV promoter: human cytomegalovirus (CMV) immediate early promoter
    814..847     +  LTR            5' LTR (truncated) (fragment): truncated 5' long terminal repeat (LTR) from HIV-1
    863..881     +  promoter       T7 promoter: promoter for bacteriophage T7 RNA polymerase
    969..8792    +  CDS            VWF (fragment): VWF_HUMAN - Also known as F8VWF. Experimental evidence at protein level: Swiss-Prot protein existence level 1. Important in the maintenance of hemostasis, it promotes adhesion of platelets to the sites of vascular injury by forming a molecular bridge between sub-endothelial collagen matrix and platelet- surface receptor complex GPIb-IX-V. Also acts as a chaperone for coagulation factor VIII, delivering it to the site of injury, stabilizing its heterodimeric structure and protecting it from premature clearance from plasma. From Homo sapiens (Human).
   8868..9092    +  polyA_signal   bGH poly(A) signal: bovine growth hormone polyadenylation signal
   9096..9117    +  promoter       SV40 promoter (fragment): SV40 enhancer and early promoter
   9138..9566    +  rep_origin     f1 ori (sequence partly withheld): f1 bacteriophage origin of replication; arrow indicates direction of (+) strand synthesis
   9580..9909    +  promoter       SV40 promoter: SV40 enhancer and early promoter
   9958..10983   +  CDS            HygR: hygromycin B phosphotransferase confers resistance to hygromycin
  10993..11118   +  CDS            ble (fragment): BLE_KLEPN - Experimental evidence at protein level: Swiss-Prot protein existence level 1. Binding protein with a strong affinity to the bleomycin family of antibiotics. Binds to CL990; an antimitotic-antibiotic compound. From Klebsiella pneumoniae.
  11113..11234   +  polyA_signal   SV40 poly(A) signal: SV40 polyadenylation signal
  11305..11327   -  protein_bind   lac operator (fragment): The lac repressor binds to the lac operator to inhibit transcription in E. coli. This inhibition can be relieved by adding lactose or isopropyl-β-D-thiogalactopyranoside (IPTG). lac repressor encoded by lacI
  11331..11361   -  promoter       lac promoter: promoter for the E. coli lac operon
  11376..11397   -  protein_bind   CAP binding site: CAP binding activates transcription in the presence of cAMP. E. coli catabolite activator protein
  11410..11502   -  CDS            lacI (fragment): lac repressor; lacI; The lac repressor binds to the lac operator to inhibit transcription in E. coli. This inhibition can be relieved by adding lactose or isopropyl-β-D-thiogalactopyranoside (IPTG).
  11685..12270   -  rep_origin     ori: high-copy-number ColE1/pMB1/pBR322/pUC origin of replication
  12441..13301   -  CDS            AmpR: β-lactamase; bla; confers resistance to ampicillin, carbenicillin, and related antibiotics
  13302..13406   -  promoter       AmpR promoter: bla
