>Addgene plasmid #124825 | pcDNA3.1-deltaA1-D1498A-VWF | addgene full sequence | sequence record 243923 | Addgene NGS Result
CTTAGGGTTAGGCGTTTTGCGCTGCTTCGCGATGTACGGGCCAGATATACGCGTTGACATTGATTATTGA
CTAGTTATTAATAGTAATCAATTACGGGGTCATTAGTTCATAGCCCATATATGGAGTTCCGCGTTACATA
ACTTACGGTAAATGGCCCGCCTGGCTGACCGCCCAACGACCCCCGCCCATTGACGTCAATAATGACGTAT
GTTCCCATAGTAACGCCAATAGGGACTTTCCATTGACGTCAATGGGTGGAGTATTTACGGTAAACTGCCC
ACTTGGCAGTACATCAAGTGTATCATATGCCAAGTACGCCCCCTATTGACGTCAATGACGGTAAATGGCC
CGCCTGGCATTATGCCCAGTACATGACCTTATGGGACTTTCCTACTTGGCAGTACATCTACGTATTAGTC
ATCGCTATTACCATGGTGATGCGGTTTTGGCAGTACATCAATGGGCGTGGATAGCGGTTTGACTCACGGG
GATTTCCAAGTCTCCACCCCATTGACGTCAATGGGAGTTTGTTTTGGCACCAAAATCAACGGGACTTTCC
AAAATGTCGTAACAACTCCGCCCCATTGACGCAAATGGGCGGTAGGCGTGTACGGTGGGAGGTCTATATA
AGCAGAGCTCTCTGGCTAACTAGAGAACCCACTGCTTACTGGCTTATCGAAATTAATACGACTCACTATA
GGGAGACCCAAGCTGGCTAGCGTTTAAACTTAAGCTGATCCACTAGTCCAGTGTGGTGGAATTCCCGCAG
CCCTCATTTGCAGGGGAAGATGATTCCTGCCAGATTTGCCGGGGTGCTGCTTGCTCTGGCCCTCATTTTG
CCAGGGACCCTTTGTGCAGAAGGAACTCGCGGCAGGTCATCCACGGCCCGATGCAGCCTTTTCGGAAGTG
ACTTCGTCAACACCTTTGATGGGAGCATGTACAGCTTTGCGGGATACTGCAGTTACCTCCTGGCAGGGGG
CTGCCAGAAACGCTCCTTCTCGATTATTGGGGACTTCCAGAATGGCAAGAGAGTGAGCCTCTCCGTGTAT
CTTGGGGAATTTTTTGACATCCATTTGTTTGTCAATGGTACCGTGACACAGGGGGACCAAAGAGTCTCCA
TGCCCTATGCCTCCAAAGGGCTGTATCTAGAAACTGAGGCTGGGTACTACAAGCTGTCCGGTGAGGCCTA
TGGCTTTGTGGCCAGGATCGATGGCAGCGGCAACTTTCAAGTCCTGCTGTCAGACAGATACTTCAACAAG
ACCTGCGGGCTGTGTGGCAACTTTAACATCTTTGCTGAAGATGACTTTATGACCCAAGAAGGGACCTTGA
CCTCGGACCCTTATGACTTTGCCAACTCATGGGCTCTGAGCAGTGGAGAACAGTGGTGTGAACGGGCATC
TCCTCCCAGCAGCTCATGCAACATCTCCTCTGGGGAAATGCAGAAGGGCCTGTGGGAGCAGTGCCAGCTT
CTGAAGAGCACCTCGGTGTTTGCCCGCTGCCACCCTCTGGTGGACCCCGAGCCTTTTGTGGCCCTGTGTG
AGAAGACTTTGTGTGAGTGTGCTGGGGGGCTGGAGTGCGCCTGCCCTGCCCTCCTGGAGTACGCCCGGAC
CTGTGCCCAGGAGGGAATGGTGCTGTACGGCTGGACCGACCACAGCGCGTGCAGCCCAGTGTGCCCTGCT
GGTATGGAGTATAGGCAGTGTGTGTCCCCTTGCGCCAGGACCTGCCAGAGCCTGCACATCAATGAAATGT
GTCAGGAGCGATGCGTGGATGGCTGCAGCTGCCCTGAGGGACAGCTCCTGGATGAAGGCCTCTGCGTGGA
GAGCACCGAGTGTCCCTGCGTGCATTCCGGAAAGCGCTACCCTCCCGGCACCTCCCTCTCTCGAGACTGC
AACACCTGCATTTGCCGAAACAGCCAGTGGATCTGCAGCAATGAAGAATGTCCAGGGGAGTGCCTTGTCA
CAGGTCAATCACACTTCAAGAGCTTTGACAACAGATACTTCACCTTCAGTGGGATCTGCCAGTACCTGCT
GGCCCGGGATTGCCAGGACCACTCCTTCTCCATTGTCATTGAGACTGTCCAGTGTGCTGATGACCGCGAC
GCTGTGTGCACCCGCTCCGTCACCGTCCGGCTGCCTGGCCTGCACAACAGCCTTGTGAAACTGAAGCATG
GGGCAGGAGTTGCCATGGATGGCCAGGACGTCCAGCTCCCCCTCCTGAAAGGTGACCTCCGCATCCAGCA
TACAGTGACGGCCTCCGTGCGCCTCAGCTACGGGGAGGACCTGCAGATGGACTGGGATGGCCGCGGGAGG
CTGCTGGTGAAGCTGTCCCCCGTCTATGCCGGGAAGACCTGCGGCCTGTGTGGGAATTACAATGGCAACC
AGGGCGACGACTTCCTTACCCCCTCTGGGCTGGCGGAGCCCCGGGTGGAGGACTTCGGGAACGCCTGGAA
GCTGCACGGGGACTGCCAGGACCTGCAGAAGCAGCACAGCGATCCCTGCGCCCTCAACCCGCGCATGACC
AGGTTCTCCGAGGAGGCGTGCGCGGTCCTGACGTCCCCCACATTCGAGGCCTGCCATCGTGCCGTCAGCC
CGCTGCCCTACCTGCGGAACTGCCGCTACGACGTGTGCTCCTGCTCGGACGGCCGCGAGTGCCTGTGCGG
CGCCCTGGCCAGCTATGCCGCGGCCTGCGCGGGGAGAGGCGTGCGCGTCGCGTGGCGCGAGCCAGGCCGC
TGTGAGCTGAACTGCCCGAAAGGCCAGGTGTACCTGCAGTGCGGGACCCCCTGCAACCTGACCTGCCGCT
CTCTCTCTTACCCGGATGAGGAATGCAATGAGGCCTGCCTGGAGGGCTGCTTCTGCCCCCCAGGGCTCTA
CATGGATGAGAGGGGGGACTGCGTGCCCAAGGCCCAGTGCCCCTGTTACTATGACGGTGAGATCTTCCAG
CCAGAAGACATCTTCTCAGACCATCACACCATGTGCTACTGTGAGGATGGCTTCATGCACTGTACCATGA
GTGGAGTCCCCGGAAGCTTGCTGCCTGACGCTGTCCTCAGCAGTCCCCTGTCTCATCGCAGCAAAAGGAG
CCTATCCTGTCGGCCCCCCATGGTCAAGCTGGTGTGTCCCGCTGACAACCTGCGGGCTGAAGGGCTCGAG
TGTACCAAAACGTGCCAGAACTATGACCTGGAGTGCATGAGCATGGGCTGTGTCTCTGGCTGCCTCTGCC
CCCCGGGCATGGTCCGGCATGAGAACAGATGTGTGGCCCTGGAAAGGTGTCCCTGCTTCCATCAGGGCAA
GGAGTATGCCCCTGGAGAAACAGTGAAGATTGGCTGCAACACTTGTGTCTGTCGGGACCGGAAGTGGAAC
TGCACAGACCATGTGTGTGATGCCACGTGCTCCACGATCGGCATGGCCCACTACCTCACCTTCGACGGGC
TCAAATACCTGTTCCCCGGGGAGTGCCAGTACGTTCTGGTGCAGGATTACTGCGGCAGTAACCCTGGGAC
CTTTCGGATCCTAGTGGGGAATAAGGGATGCAGCCACCCCTCAGTGAAATGCAAGAAACGGGTCACCATC
CTGGTGGAGGGAGGAGAGATTGAGCTGTTTGACGGGGAGGTGAATGTGAAGAGGCCCATGAAGGATGAGA
CTCACTTTGAGGTGGTGGAGTCTGGCCGGTACATCATTCTGCTGCTGGGCAAAGCCCTCTCCGTGGTCTG
GGACCGCCACCTGAGCATCTCCGTGGTCCTGAAGCAGACATACCAGGAGAAAGTGTGTGGCCTGTGTGGG
AATTTTGATGGCATCCAGAACAATGACCTCACCAGCAGCAACCTCCAAGTGGAGGAAGACCCTGTGGACT
TTGGGAACTCCTGGAAAGTGAGCTCGCAGTGTGCTGACACCAGAAAAGTGCCTCTGGACTCATCCCCTGC
CACCTGCCATAACAACATCATGAAGCAGACGATGGTGGATTCCTCCTGTAGAATCCTTACCAGTGACGTC
TTCCAGGACTGCAACAAGCTGGTGGACCCCGAGCCATATCTGGATGTCTGCATTTACGACACCTGCTCCT
GTGAGTCCATTGGGGACTGCGCCTGCTTCTGCGACACCATTGCTGCCTATGCCCACGTGTGTGCCCAGCA
TGGCAAGGTGGTGACCTGGAGGACGGCCACATTGTGCCCCCAGAGCTGCGAGGAGAGGAATCTCCGGGAG
AACGGGTATGAGTGTGAGTGGCGCTATAACAGCTGTGCACCTGCCTGTCAAGTCACGTGTCAGCACCCTG
AGCCACTGGCCTGCCCTGTGCAGTGTGTGGAGGGCTGCCATGCCCACTGCCCTCCAGGGAAAATCCTGGA
TGAGCTTTTGCAGACCTGCGTTGACCCTGAAGACTGTCCAGTGTGTGAGGTGGCTGGCCGGCGTTTTGCC
TCAGGAAAGAAAGTCACCTTGAATCCCAGTGACCCTGAGCACTGCCAGATTTGCCACTGTGATGTTGTCA
ACCTCACCTGTGAAGCCTGCCAGGAGCCGGGAGGCCTGGTGGTGCCTCCCACAGATGCCCCGGTGAGCCC
CACCACTCTGTATGTGGAGGACATCTTCGAACCCCCCCACATGGCACAAGTTAACGTAGGTCCGGGGCTC
TTGGGGGTTTCGACCCTGGGGCCCAAGAGGAACTCCATGGTTCTGGCTGTGGCGTTCGTCCTGGAAGGAT
CGGACAAAATTGGTGAAGCCGACTTCAACAGGAGCAAGGAGTTCATGGAGGAGGTGATTCAGCGGATGGA
TGTGGGCCAGGACAGCATCCACGTCACGGTGCTGCAGTACTCCTACATGGTGACCGTGGAGTACCCCTTC
AGCGAGGCACAGTCCAAAGGGGACATCCTGCAGCGGGTGCGAGAGATCCGCTACCAGGGCGGCAACAGGA
CCAACACTGGGCTGGCCCTGCGGTACCTCTCTGACCACAGCTTCTTGGTCAGCCAGGGTGACCGGGAGCA
GGCGCCCAACCTGGTCTACATGGTCACCGGAAATCCTGCCTCTGATGAGATCAAGAGGCTGCCTGGAGAC
ATCCAGGTGGTGCCCATTGGAGTGGGCCCTAATGCCAACGTGCAGGAGCTGGAGAGGATTGGCTGGCCCA
ATGCCCCTATCCTCATCCAGGACTTTGAGACGCTCCCCCGAGAGGCTCCTGACCTGGTGCTGCAGAGTTG
TTGTACCGGTGAGGGGCTGCAGATCCCCACCCTCTCCCCTGCACCTGACTGCAGCCAGCCCCTGGACGTG
ATCCTTCTCCTGGATGGCTCCTCCAGTTTCCCAGCTTCTTATTTTGATGAAATGAAGAGTTTCGCCAAGG
CTTTCATTTCAAAAGCCAATATAGGGCCTCGTCTCACTCAGGTGTCAGTGCTGCAGTATGGAAGCATCAC
CACCATTGACGTGCCATGGAACGTGGTCCCGGAGAAAGCCCATTTGCTGAGCCTTGTGGACGTCATGCAG
CGGGAGGGAGGCCCCAGCCAAATCGGGGATGCCTTGGGCTTTGCTGTGCGATACTTGACTTCAGAAATGC
ATGGTGCCAGGCCGGGAGCCTCAAAGGCGGTGGTCATCCTGGTCACGGACGTCTCTGTGGATTCAGTGGA
TGCAGCAGCTGATGCCGCCAGGTCCAACAGAGTGACAGTGTTCCCTATTGGAATTGGAGATCGCTACGAT
GCAGCCCAGCTACGGATCTTGGCAGGCCCAGCAGGCGACTCCAACGTGGTGAAGCTCCAGCGAATCGAAG
ACCTCCCTACCATGGTCACCTTGGGCAATTCCTTCCTCCACAAACTGTGCTCTGGATTTGTTAGGATTTG
CATGGATGAGGATGGGAATGAGAAGAGGCCCGGGGACGTCTGGACCTTGCCAGACCAGTGCCACACCGTG
ACTTGCCAGCCAGATGGCCAGACCTTGCTGAAGAGTCATCGGGTCAACTGTGACCGGGGGCTGAGGCCTT
CGTGCCCTAACAGCCAGTCCCCTGTTAAAGTGGAAGAGACCTGTGGCTGCCGCTGGACCTGCCCCTGCGT
GTGCACAGGCAGCTCCACTCGGCACATCGTGACCTTTGATGGGCAGAATTTCAAGCTGACTGGCAGCTGT
TCTTATGTCCTATTTCAAAACAAGGAGCAGGACCTGGAGGTGATTCTCCATAATGGTGCCTGCAGCCCTG
GAGCAAGGCAGGGCTGCATGAAATCCATCGAGGTGAAGCACAGTGCCCTCTCCGTCGAGCTGCACAGTGA
CATGGAGGTGACGGTGAATGGGAGACTGGTCTCTGTTCCTTACGTGGGTGGGAACATGGAAGTCAACGTT
TATGGTGCCATCATGCATGAGGTCAGATTCAATCACCTTGGTCACATCTTCACATTCACTCCACAAAACA
ATGAGTTCCAACTGCAGCTCAGCCCCAAGACTTTTGCTTCAAAGACGTATGGTCTGTGTGGGATCTGTGA
TGAGAACGGAGCCAATGACTTCATGCTGAGGGATGGCACAGTCACCACAGACTGGAAAACACTTGTTCAG
GAATGGACTGTGCAGCGGCCAGGGCAGACGTGCCAGCCCATCCTGGAGGAGCAGTGTCTTGTCCCCGACA
GCTCCCACTGCCAGGTCCTCCTCTTACCACTGTTTGCTGAATGCCACAAGGTCCTGGCTCCAGCCACATT
CTATGCCATCTGCCAGCAGGACAGTTGCCACCAGGAGCAAGTGTGTGAGGTGATCGCCTCTTATGCCCAC
CTCTGTCGGACCAACGGGGTCTGCGTTGACTGGAGGACACCTGATTTCTGTGCTATGTCATGCCCACCAT
CTCTGGTCTACAACCACTGTGAGCATGGCTGTCCCCGGCACTGTGATGGCAACGTGAGCTCCTGTGGGGA
CCATCCCTCCGAAGGCTGTTTCTGCCCTCCAGATAAAGTCATGTTGGAAGGCAGCTGTGTCCCTGAAGAG
GCCTGCACTCAGTGCATTGGTGAGGATGGAGTCCAGCACCAGTTCCTGGAAGCCTGGGTCCCGGACCACC
AGCCCTGTCAGATCTGCACATGCCTCAGCGGGCGGAAGGTCAACTGCACAACGCAGCCCTGCCCCACGGC
CAAAGCTCCCACGTGTGGCCTGTGTGAAGTAGCCCGCCTCCGCCAGAATGCAGACCAGTGCTGCCCCGAG
TATGAGTGTGTGTGTGACCCAGTGAGCTGTGACCTGCCCCCAGTGCCTCACTGTGAACGTGGCCTCCAGC
CCACACTGACCAACCCTGGCGAGTGCAGACCCAACTTCACCTGCGCCTGCAGGAAGGAGGAGTGCAAAAG
AGTGTCCCCACCCTCCTGCCCCCCGCACCGTTTGCCCACCCTTCGGAAGACCCAGTGCTGTGATGAGTAT
GAGTGTGCCTGCAACTGTGTCAACTCCACAGTGAGCTGTCCCCTTGGGTACTTGGCCTCAACCGCCACCA
ATGACTGTGGCTGTACCACAACCACCTGCCTTCCCGACAAGGTGTGTGTCCACCGAAGCACCATCTACCC
TGTGGGCCAGTTCTGGGAGGAGGGCTGCGATGTGTGCACCTGCACCGACATGGAGGATGCCGTGATGGGC
CTCCGCGTGGCCCAGTGCTCCCAGAAGCCCTGTGAGGACAGCTGTCGGTCGGGCTTCACTTACGTTCTGC
ATGAAGGCGAGTGCTGTGGAAGGTGCCTGCCATCTGCCTGTGAGGTGGTGACTGGCTCACCGCGGGGGGA
CTCCCAGTCTTCCTGGAAGAGTGTCGGCTCCCAGTGGGCCTCCCCGGAGAACCCCTGCCTCATCAATGAG
TGTGTCCGAGTGAAGGAGGAGGTCTTTATACAACAAAGGAACGTCTCCTGCCCCCAGCTGGAGGTCCCTG
TCTGCCCCTCGGGCTTTCAGCTGAGCTGTAAGACCTCAGCGTGCTGCCCAAGCTGTCGCTGTGAGCGCAT
GGAGGCCTGCATGCTCAATGGCACTGTCATTGGGCCCGGGAAGACTGTGATGATCGATGTGTGCACGACC
TGCCGCTGCATGGTGCAGGTGGGGGTCATCTCTGGATTCAAGCTGGAGTGCAGGAAGACCACCTGCAACC
CCTGCCCCCTGGGTTACAAGGAAGAAAATAACACAGGTGAATGTTGTGGGAGATGTTTGCCTACGGCTTG
CACCATTCAGCTAAGAGGAGGACAGATCATGACACTGAAGCGTGATGAGACGCTCCAGGATGGCTGTGAT
ACTCACTTCTGCAAGGTCAATGAGAGAGGAGAGTACTTCTGGGAGAAGAGGGTCACAGGCTGCCCACCCT
TTGATGAACACAAGTGTCTGGCTGAGGGAGGTAAAATTATGAAAATTCCAGGCACCTGCTGTGACACATG
TGAGGAGCCTGAGTGCAACGACATCACTGCCAGGCTGCAGTATGTCAAGGTGGGAAGCTGTAAGTCTGAA
GTAGAGGTGGATATTCACTACTGCCAGGGCAAATGTGCCAGCAAAGCCATGTACTCCATTGACATCAACG
ATGTGCAGGACCAGTGCTCCTGCTGCTCTCCGACACGGACGGAGCCCATGCAGGTGGCCCTGCACTGCAC
CAATGGCTCTGTTGTGTACCATGAGGTTCTCAATGCCATGGAGTGCAAATGCTCCCCCAGGAAGTGCAGC
AAGGATATCGCTAGCGAACAGAAGCTAATAAGTGAAGAGGACCTAATCTGAGAATTCAAACCCGCTGATC
AGCCTCGACTGTGCCTTCTAGTTGCCAGCCATCTGTTGTTTGCCCCTCCCCCGTGCCTTCCTTGACCCTG
GAAGGTGCCACTCCCACTGTCCTTTCCTAATAAAATGAGGAAATTGCATCGCATTGTCTGAGTAGGTGTC
ATTCTATTCTGGGGGGTGGGGTGGGGCAGGACAGCAAGGGGGAGGATTGGGAAGACAATAGCAGGCATGC
TGGGGATGCGGTGGGCTCTATGGCTTCTGAGGCGGAAAGAACCAGCTGGGGCTCTAGGGGGTATCCCC
[124 nt withheld, positions 8959-9082]
C
[91 nt withheld, positions 9084-9174]
A
[49 nt withheld, positions 9176-9224]
CCTTTGACGTTGGAGTCCACGTTCTTT
[37 nt withheld, positions 9252-9288]
ACCCTATCTCGGTCTATTCTTTTGATTTATAAGGGATTTTGCCGATTTCGGCCTATTGGTTAAAAAATGA
GCTGATTTAACAAAAATTTAACGCGAATTAATTCTGTGGAATGTGTGTCAGTTAGGGTGTGGAAAGTCCC
CAGGCTCCCCAGCAGGCAGAAGTATGCAAAGCATGCATCTCAATTAGTCAGCAACCAGGTGTGGAAAGTC
CCCAGGCTCCCCAGCAGGCAGAAGTATGCAAAGCATGCATCTCAATTAGTCAGCAACCATAGTCCCGCCC
CTAACTCCGCCCATCCCGCCCCTAACTCCGCCCAGTTCCGCCCATTCTCCGCCCCATGGCTGACTAATTT
TTTTTATTTATGCAGAGGCCGAGGCCGCCTCTGCCTCTGAGCTATTCCAGAAGTAGTGAGGAGGCTTTTT
TGGAGGCCTAGGCTTTTGCAAAAAGCTCCCGGGAGCTTGTATATCCATTTTCGGATCTGATCAGCACGTG
ATGAAAAAGCCTGAACTCACCGCGACGTCTGTCGAGAAGTTTCTGATCGAAAAGTTCGACAGCGTCTCCG
ACCTGATGCAGCTCTCGGAGGGCGAAGAATCTCGTGCTTTCAGCTTCGATGTAGGAGGGCGTGGATATGT
CCTGCGGGTAAATAGCTGCGCCGATGGTTTCTACAAAGATCGTTATGTTTATCGGCACTTTGCATCGGCC
GCGCTCCCGATTCCGGAAGTGCTTGACATTGGGGAGTTCAGCGAGAGCCTGACCTATTGCATCTCCCGCC
GTGCACAGGGTGTCACGTTGCAAGACCTGCCTGAAACCGAACTGCCCGCTGTTCTGCAGCCGGTCGCGGA
GGCCATGGATGCGATCGCTGCGGCCGATCTTAGCCAGACGAGCGGGTTCGGCCCATTCGGACCGCAAGGA
ATCGGTCAATACACTACATGGCGTGATTTCATATGCGCGATTGCTGATCCCCATGTGTATCACTGGCAAA
CTGTGATGGACGACACCGTCAGTGCGTCCGTCGCGCAGGCTCTCGATGAGCTGATGCTTTGGGCCGAGGA
CTGCCCCGAAGTCCGGCACCTCGTGCACGCGGATTTCGGCTCCAACAATGTCCTGACGGACAATGGCCGC
ATAACAGCGGTCATTGACTGGAGCGAGGCGATGTTCGGGGATTCCCAATACGAGGTCGCCAACATCTTCT
TCTGGAGGCCGTGGTTGGCTTGTATGGAGCAGCAGACGCGCTACTTCGAGCGGAGGCATCCGGAGCTTGC
AGGATCGCCGCGGCTCCGGGCGTATATGCTCCGCATTGGTCTTGACCAACTCTATCAGAGCTTGGTTGAC
GGCAATTTCGATGATGCAGCTTGGGCGCAGGGTCGATGCGACGCAATCGTCCGATCCGGAGCCGGGACTG
TCGGGCGTACACAAATCGCCCGCAGAAGCGCGGCCGTCTGGACCGATGGCTGTGTAGAAGTACTCGCCGA
TAGTGGAAACCGACGCCCCAGCACTCGTCCGAGGGCAAAGGAATAGCACGTGCTACGAGATTTCGATTCC
ACCGCCGCCTTCTATGAAAGGTTGGGCTTCGGAATCGTTTTCCGGGACGCCGGCTGGATGATCCTCCAGC
GCGGGGATCTCATGCTGGAGTTCTTCGCCCACCCCAACTTGTTTATTGCAGCTTATAATGGTTACAAATA
AAGCAATAGCATCACAAATTTCACAAATAAAGCATTTTTTTCACTGCATTCTAGTTGTGGTTTGTCCAAA
CTCATCAATGTATCTTATCATGTCTGTATACCGTCGACCTCTAGCTAGAGCTTGGCGTAATCATGGTCAT
AGCTGTTTCCTGTGTGAAATTGTTATCCGCTCACAATTCCACACAACATACGAGCCGGAAGCATAAAGTG
TAAAGCCTGGGGTGCCTAATGAGTGAGCTAACTCACATTAATTGCGTTGCGCTCACTGCCCGCTTTCCAG
TCGGGAAACCTGTCGTGCCAGCTGCATTAATGAATCGGCCAACGCGCGGGGAGAGGCGGTTTGCGTATTG
GGCGCTCTTCCGCTTCCTCGCTCACTGACTCGCTGCGCTCGGTCGTTCGGCTGCGGCGAGCGGTATCAGC
TCACTCAAAGGCGGTAATACGGTTATCCACAGAATCAGGGGATAACGCAGGAAAGAACATGTGAGCAAAA
GGCCAGCAAAAGGCCAGGAACCGTAAAAAGGCCGCGTTGCTGGCGTTTTTCCATAGGCTCCGCCCCCCTG
ACGAGCATCACAAAAATCGACGCTCAAGTCAGAGGTGGCGAAACCCGACAGGACTATAAAGATACCAGGC
GTTTCCCCCTGGAAGCTCCCTCGTGCGCTCTCCTGTTCCGACCCTGCCGCTTACCGGATACCTGTCCGCC
TTTCTCCCTTCGGGAAGCGTGGCGCTTTCTCATAGCTCACGCTGTAGGTATCTCAGTTCGGTGTAGGTCG
TTCGCTCCAAGCTGGGCTGTGTGCACGAACCCCCCGTTCAGCCCGACCGCTGCGCCTTATCCGGTAACTA
TCGTCTTGAGTCCAACCCGGTAAGACACGACTTATCGCCACTGGCAGCAGCCACTGGTAACAGGATTAGC
AGAGCGAGGTATGTAGGCGGTGCTACAGAGTTCTTGAAGTGGTGGCCTAACTACGGCTACACTAGAAGAA
CAGTATTTGGTATCTGCGCTCTGCTGAAGCCAGTTACCTTCGGAAAAAGAGTTGGTAGCTCTTGATCCGG
CAAACAAACCACCGCTGGTAGCGGTGGTTTTTTTGTTTGCAAGCAGCAGATTACGCGCAGAAAAAAAGGA
TCTCAAGAAGATCCTTTGATCTTTTCTACGGGGTCTGACGCTCAGTGGAACGAAAACTCACGTTAAGGGA
TTTTGGTCATGAGATTATCAAAAAGGATCTTCACCTAGATCCTTTTAAATTAAAAATGAAGTTTTAAATC
AATCTAAAGTATATATGAGTAAACTTGGTCTGACAGTTACCAATGCTTAATCAGTGAGGCACCTATCTCA
GCGATCTGTCTATTTCGTTCATCCATAGTTGCCTGACTCCCCGTCGTGTAGATAACTACGATACGGGAGG
GCTTACCATCTGGCCCCAGTGCTGCAATGATACCGCGAGACCCACGCTCACCGGCTCCAGATTTATCAGC
AATAAACCAGCCAGCCGGAAGGGCCGAGCGCAGAAGTGGTCCTGCAACTTTATCCGCCTCCATCCAGTCT
ATTAATTGTTGCCGGGAAGCTAGAGTAAGTAGTTCGCCAGTTAATAGTTTGCGCAACGTTGTTGCCATTG
CTACAGGCATCGTGGTGTCACGCTCGTCGTTTGGTATGGCTTCATTCAGCTCCGGTTCCCAACGATCAAG
GCGAGTTACATGATCCCCCATGTTGTGCAAAAAAGCGGTTAGCTCCTTCGGTCCTCCGATCGTTGTCAGA
AGTAAGTTGGCCGCAGTGTTATCACTCATGGTTATGGCAGCACTGCATAATTCTCTTACTGTCATGCCAT
CCGTAAGATGCTTTTCTGTGACTGGTGAGTACTCAACCAAGTCATTCTGAGAATAGTGTATGCGGCGACC
GAGTTGCTCTTGCCCGGCGTCAATACGGGATAATACCGCGCCACATAGCAGAACTTTAAAAGTGCTCATC
ATTGGAAAACGTTCTTCGGGGCGAAAACTCTCAAGGATCTTACCGCTGTTGAGATCCAGTTCGATGTAAC
CCACTCGTGCACCCAACTGATCTTCAGCATCTTTTACTTTCACCAGCGTTTCTGGGTGAGCAAAAACAGG
AAGGCAAAATGCCGCAAAAAAGGGAATAAGGGCGACACGGAAATGTTGAATACTCATACTCTTCCTTTTT
CAATATTATTGAAGCATTTATCAGGGTTATTGTCTCATGAGCGGATACATATTTGAATGTATTTAGAAAA
ATAAACAAATAGGGGTTCCGCGCACATTTCCCCGAAAAGTGCCACCTGACGTCGACGGATCGGGAGATCT
CCCGATCCCCTATGGTGCACTCTCAGTACAATCTGCTCTGATGCCGCATAGTTAAGCCAGTATCTGCTCC
CTGCTTGTGTGTTGGAGGTCGCTGAGTAGTGCGCGAGCAAAATTTAAGCTACAACAAGGCAAGGCTTGAC
CGACAATTGCATGAAGAATCTG
Features (pLannotate 1.2.2; 20 found; start..end, strand, type, name):
     56..435     +  enhancer       CMV enhancer: human cytomegalovirus immediate early enhancer
    436..639     +  promoter       CMV promoter: human cytomegalovirus (CMV) immediate early promoter
    635..668     +  LTR            5' LTR (truncated) (fragment): truncated 5' long terminal repeat (LTR) from HIV-1
    684..702     +  promoter       T7 promoter: promoter for bacteriophage T7 RNA polymerase
    790..8613    +  CDS            VWF (fragment): VWF_HUMAN - Also known as F8VWF. Experimental evidence at protein level: Swiss-Prot protein existence level 1. Important in the maintenance of hemostasis, it promotes adhesion of platelets to the sites of vascular injury by forming a molecular bridge between sub-endothelial collagen matrix and platelet- surface receptor complex GPIb-IX-V. Also acts as a chaperone for coagulation factor VIII, delivering it to the site of injury, stabilizing its heterodimeric structure and protecting it from premature clearance from plasma. From Homo sapiens (Human).
   8689..8913    +  polyA_signal   bGH poly(A) signal: bovine growth hormone polyadenylation signal
   8917..8938    +  promoter       SV40 promoter (fragment): SV40 enhancer and early promoter
   8959..9387    +  rep_origin     f1 ori (sequence partly withheld): f1 bacteriophage origin of replication; arrow indicates direction of (+) strand synthesis
   9401..9730    +  promoter       SV40 promoter: SV40 enhancer and early promoter
   9779..10804   +  CDS            HygR: hygromycin B phosphotransferase confers resistance to hygromycin
  10814..10939   +  CDS            ble (fragment): BLE_KLEPN - Experimental evidence at protein level: Swiss-Prot protein existence level 1. Binding protein with a strong affinity to the bleomycin family of antibiotics. Binds to CL990; an antimitotic-antibiotic compound. From Klebsiella pneumoniae.
  10934..11055   +  polyA_signal   SV40 poly(A) signal: SV40 polyadenylation signal
  11126..11148   -  protein_bind   lac operator (fragment): The lac repressor binds to the lac operator to inhibit transcription in E. coli. This inhibition can be relieved by adding lactose or isopropyl-β-D-thiogalactopyranoside (IPTG). lac repressor encoded by lacI
  11152..11182   -  promoter       lac promoter: promoter for the E. coli lac operon
  11197..11218   -  protein_bind   CAP binding site: CAP binding activates transcription in the presence of cAMP. E. coli catabolite activator protein
  11231..11323   -  CDS            lacI (fragment): lac repressor; lacI; The lac repressor binds to the lac operator to inhibit transcription in E. coli. This inhibition can be relieved by adding lactose or isopropyl-β-D-thiogalactopyranoside (IPTG).
  11506..12094   -  rep_origin     ori: high-copy-number ColE1/pMB1/pBR322/pUC origin of replication
  12265..13125   -  CDS            AmpR: β-lactamase; bla; confers resistance to ampicillin, carbenicillin, and related antibiotics
  13126..13230   -  promoter       AmpR promoter: bla
  13289..13341   -  misc_feature   bom (fragment): basis of mobility region from pBR322
