[The description below was written by a language model from this plasmid's Addgene catalogue record and pLannotate feature annotations shown in this document.]
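Description:
pcDNA3.1-deltaA1-D1498A-VWF is a mammalian expression plasmid of about 13.4 kb built on the pcDNA3.1 backbone. It carries a modified human von Willebrand factor (VWF) coding sequence. In bacteria it replicates from a high-copy ColE1/pUC-type origin and is selected with ampicillin through the β-lactamase gene and its own promoter. An f1 origin is also present. For selection in mammalian cells, the feature tables show an SV40 early promoter driving a hygromycin B phosphotransferase gene, followed by an SV40 polyadenylation signal. This points to a hygromycin-resistance version of the backbone. A short ble fragment, lac promoter/operator remnants and a small HIV-1 LTR-like match just after the CMV promoter are probably backbone remnants or annotation artefacts with no functional role.

The VWF open reading frame spans roughly 7.8 kb and is transcribed from the CMV immediate-early enhancer and promoter. A T7 promoter lies upstream of it, and the transcript is terminated by the bovine growth hormone polyadenylation signal. According to the record, the encoded protein lacks the A1 domain, carries a D1498A substitution in the A2 domain, has a C-terminal c-Myc tag, and is still produced as multimers. The Myc tag is not separately annotated in the feature tables. The depositor also notes an I471V change that is reported not to affect function. The depositor sequence and the repository's sequencing result have the same features in the same order and differ by only a few bases in length.

The associated publication examines how shear-dependent unfolding of the A2 domain regulates VWF self-association. In that context the construct would supply recombinant VWF in which the contributions of the A1 domain and the A2 residue can be tested.
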