Addgene plasmid #124825: pcDNA3.1-deltaA1-D1498A-VWF
Purpose: Expresses multimeric human VWF protein without A1 domain and a D1498A mutation in A2 domain. This protein has C-terminal c-Myc tag.
Depositing lab: Sriram Neelamegham. Depositing organization: University at Buffalo (SUNY Buffalo). Publication: von Willebrand factor self-association is regulated by the shear-dependent unfolding of the A2 domain. Zhang C, Kelkar A, Neelamegham S. Blood Adv. 2019 Apr 9;3(7):957-968. doi: 10.1182/bloodadvances.2018030122. PubMed 30936056.
Backbone
  Vector backbone: pcDNA3.1
  Total vector size (bp): 13437
  Vector type: Mammalian Expression
Growth in bacteria
  Bacterial resistance: Ampicillin, 100 μg/mL
  Growth temperature: 37°C
  Growth strain: NEB Stable
  Copy number: High Copy
Gene/Insert
  Gene/Insert name: VWF without A1 domain and D1498A mutation A2 domain
  Species: H. sapiens (human)
  Entrez Gene: VWF (a.k.a. F8VWF, VWD)
  Promoter: CMV
  Cloning method: Restriction Enzyme; 5′ cloning site BstB1 (not destroyed); 3′ cloning site HpaI (not destroyed)
  Sequencing primers: 5′ taggcgtgtacggtgggaggtct
Terms and licenses: Academic/Nonprofit Terms; Industry Terms: Not Available to Industry
Depositor comments: I471V mutation in VWF has no impact on function
How to cite: pcDNA3.1-deltaA1-D1498A-VWF was a gift from Sriram Neelamegham (Addgene plasmid # 124825 ; http://n2t.net/addgene:124825 ; RRID:Addgene_124825)
